Addgene plasmid #247584: nYFP-pBSDONR_L1-L4
Purpose: Gateway donor vector carrying an N-terminal YFP tag, flanked by attL1 and attL4 sites for MultiSite Gateway recombination.
Depositing lab: Juan Dong. Depositing organization: Texas A&M University. Publication: Split-YFP-coupled interaction-dependent TurboID identifies new functions of basal cell polarity in Arabidopsis. Huang A, Zhang J, Liu Z, Schoen V, Verma D, Zheng H, Pedmale UV, Dong J. Proc Natl Acad Sci U S A. 2025 Aug 12;122(32):e2502445122. doi: 10.1073/pnas.2502445122. Epub 2025 Aug 6. PubMed 40768356.
Backbone
  Vector backbone: pBSDONR
  Vector type: Plant Expression
Growth in bacteria
  Bacterial resistance: Ampicillin, 100 μg/mL
  Growth temperature: 37°C
  Growth strain: DH5alpha
  Copy number: Unknown
Gene/Insert
  Gene/Insert name: nYFP
  Insert size (bp): 522
Terms and licenses: Academic/Nonprofit Terms; Industry Terms: Not Available to Industry
How to cite: nYFP-pBSDONR_L1-L4 was a gift from Juan Dong (Addgene plasmid # 247584 ; http://n2t.net/addgene:247584 ; RRID:Addgene_247584)
