[The description below was written by a language model from this plasmid's Addgene catalogue record and pLannotate feature annotations shown in this document.]
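Description:
nYFP-pBSDONR_L1-L4 is a small (about 3.7 kb) Gateway entry-type clone built on the pBSDONR backbone, a pBluescript-derived plasmid. It is maintained in E. coli through a high-copy ColE1/pUC-type origin and selected with ampicillin via the β-lactamase gene and its native promoter. Remnants of the pBluescript architecture are evident in the annotation: an f1 phage origin, a lacZα fragment, the lac promoter/operator with CAP binding site, a partial multiple cloning site, and flanking T7 and T3 phage promoters. Although catalogued as a plant expression vector, the feature table shows no plant promoter, terminator or plant selection marker, so the plasmid serves as a modular building block rather than an expression construct in its own right.

The payload is a roughly 520 bp coding sequence for the N-terminal half of YFP, annotated as VN173, the N-terminal mVenus fragment commonly used in bimolecular fluorescence complementation. This fragment is non-fluorescent alone and regains fluorescence only when brought close to the complementary C-terminal fragment by interacting fusion partners. The insert sits between attL1 and attL4 recombination sites, which allow it to be combined in a MultiSite Gateway LR reaction with a second entry clone carrying compatible sites and a destination vector. This places nYFP in a defined position and orientation, as an N-terminal tag according to the record. The associated work concerns a split-YFP-coupled, interaction-dependent TurboID proximity labelling approach in Arabidopsis, so the module is presumably intended for assembling split-YFP fusion constructs for plant protein interaction studies.
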