Features (pLannotate 1.2.2; 15 found; start..end, strand, type, name):
      7..365     +  rep_origin     f1 ori (sequence partly withheld): f1 bacteriophage origin of replication; arrow indicates direction of (+) strand synthesis
    467..622     -  CDS            lacZα (fragment): LacZα fragment of β-galactosidase; lacZ fragment
    630..648     +  promoter       T7 promoter: promoter for bacteriophage T7 RNA polymerase
    669..768     +  protein_bind   attL1: mutant version of attL; recombination site for the Gateway® LR reaction LR Clonase™
    771..1289    +  CDS            VN173: N-terminal fragment of mVenus for use in bimolecular fluorescence complementation (BiFC) (Kodama and Hu, 2010)
   1297..1392    -  protein_bind   attL4: mutant version of attL; recombination site for the Gateway® LR reaction LR Clonase™
   1417..1482    -  misc_feature   MCS (fragment): pBluescript multiple cloning site
   1495..1513    -  promoter       T3 promoter: promoter for bacteriophage T3 RNA polymerase
   1558..1574    -  protein_bind   lac operator: The lac repressor binds to the lac operator to inhibit transcription in E. coli. This inhibition can be relieved by adding lactose or isopropyl-β-D-thiogalactopyranoside (IPTG). lac repressor encoded by lacI
   1582..1612    -  promoter       lac promoter: promoter for the E. coli lac operon
   1627..1648    -  protein_bind   CAP binding site: CAP binding activates transcription in the presence of cAMP. E. coli catabolite activator protein
   1661..1753    -  CDS            lacI (fragment): lac repressor; lacI; The lac repressor binds to the lac operator to inhibit transcription in E. coli. This inhibition can be relieved by adding lactose or isopropyl-β-D-thiogalactopyranoside (IPTG).
   1936..2524    -  rep_origin     ori: high-copy-number ColE1/pMB1/pBR322/pUC origin of replication
   2695..3555    -  CDS            AmpR: β-lactamase; bla; confers resistance to ampicillin, carbenicillin, and related antibiotics
   3556..3660    -  promoter       AmpR promoter: bla
>Addgene plasmid #247584 | nYFP-pBSDONR_L1-L4 | addgene full sequence | sequence record 494800 | Addgene NGS Result
CACCTG
[124 nt withheld, positions 7-130]
C
[91 nt withheld, positions 132-222]
A
[49 nt withheld, positions 224-272]
CCTTTGACGTTGGAGTCCACGTTCTTT
[37 nt withheld, positions 300-336]
ACCCTATCTCGGTCTATTCTTTTGATTTATAAGGGATTTTGCCGATTTCGGCCTATTGGTTAAAAAAATG
AGCTGATTTAACAAAAATTTAACGCGAATTTTAACAAAATATTAACGCTTACAATTTCCATTCGCCATTC
AGGCTGCGCAACTGTTGGGAAGGGCGATCGGTGCGGGCCTCTTCGCTATTACGCCAGCTGGCGAAAGGGG
GATGTGCTGCAAGGCGATTAAGTTGGGTAACGCCAGGGTTTTCCCAGTCACGACGTTGTAAAACGACGGC
CAGTGAGCGCGCGTAATACGACTCACTATAGGGCGAATTGGGTACCGGGCCCCAAATAATGATTTTATTT
TGACTGATAGTGACCTGTTCGTTGCAACAAATTGATGAGCAATGCTTTTTTATAATGCCAACTTTGTACA
AAAAAGCAGGCTCGATGGTGAGCAAGGGCGAGGAGCTGTTCACCGGGGTGGTGCCCATCCTGGTCGAGCT
GGACGGCGACGTAAACGGCCACAAGTTCAGCGTGTCCGGCGAGGGCGAGGGCGATGCCACCTACGGCAAG
CTGACCCTGAAGTTCATCTGCACCACCGGCAAGCTGCCCGTGCCCTGGCCCACCCTCGTGACCACCTTCG
GCTACGGCCTGCAGTGCTTCGCCCGCTACCCCGACCACATGAAGCAGCACGACTTCTTCAAGTCCGCCAT
GCCCGAAGGCTACGTCCAGGAGCGCACCATCTTCTTCAAGGACGACGGCAACTACAAGACCCGCGCCGAG
GTGAAGTTCGAGGGCGACACCCTGGTGAACCGCATCGAGCTGAAGGGCATCGACTTCAAGGAGGACGGCA
ACATCCTGGGGCACAAGCTGGAGTACAACTACAACAGCCACAACGTCTATATCATGGCCGACAAGCAGAA
GAACGGCATCAAGGTGAACTTCAAGATCCGCCACAACATCGAGGACCACCCAACTTTTCTATACAAAGTT
GGCATTATAAGAAAGCATTGCTTATCAATTTGTTGCAACGAACAGGTCACTATCAGTCAAAATAAAATCA
TTATTTGCCATCCAGCTGCAGGGCGGCCGCGATATCGAATTCCTGCAGCCCGGGGGATCCACTAGTTCTA
GAGCGGCCGCCACCGCGGTGGAGCTCCAGCTTTTGTTCCCTTTAGTGAGGGTTAATTGCGCGCTTGGCGT
AATCATGGTCATAGCTGTTTCCTGTGTGAAATTGTTATCCGCTCACAATTCCACACAACATACGAGCCGG
AAGCATAAAGTGTAAAGCCTGGGGTGCCTAATGAGTGAGCTAACTCACATTAATTGCGTTGCGCTCACTG
CCCGCTTTCCAGTCGGGAAACCTGTCGTGCCAGCTGCATTAATGAATCGGCCAACGCGCGGGGAGAGGCG
GTTTGCGTATTGGGCGCTCTTCCGCTTCCTCGCTCACTGACTCGCTGCGCTCGGTCGTTCGGCTGCGGCG
AGCGGTATCAGCTCACTCAAAGGCGGTAATACGGTTATCCACAGAATCAGGGGATAACGCAGGAAAGAAC
ATGTGAGCAAAAGGCCAGCAAAAGGCCAGGAACCGTAAAAAGGCCGCGTTGCTGGCGTTTTTCCATAGGC
TCCGCCCCCCTGACGAGCATCACAAAAATCGACGCTCAAGTCAGAGGTGGCGAAACCCGACAGGACTATA
AAGATACCAGGCGTTTCCCCCTGGAAGCTCCCTCGTGCGCTCTCCTGTTCCGACCCTGCCGCTTACCGGA
TACCTGTCCGCCTTTCTCCCTTCGGGAAGCGTGGCGCTTTCTCATAGCTCACGCTGTAGGTATCTCAGTT
CGGTGTAGGTCGTTCGCTCCAAGCTGGGCTGTGTGCACGAACCCCCCGTTCAGCCCGACCGCTGCGCCTT
ATCCGGTAACTATCGTCTTGAGTCCAACCCGGTAAGACACGACTTATCGCCACTGGCAGCAGCCACTGGT
AACAGGATTAGCAGAGCGAGGTATGTAGGCGGTGCTACAGAGTTCTTGAAGTGGTGGCCTAACTACGGCT
ACACTAGAAGAACAGTATTTGGTATCTGCGCTCTGCTGAAGCCAGTTACCTTCGGAAAAAGAGTTGGTAG
CTCTTGATCCGGCAAACAAACCACCGCTGGTAGCGGTGGTTTTTTTGTTTGCAAGCAGCAGATTACGCGC
AGAAAAAAAGGATCTCAAGAAGATCCTTTGATCTTTTCTACGGGGTCTGACGCTCAGTGGAACGAAAACT
CACGTTAAGGGATTTTGGTCATGAGATTATCAAAAAGGATCTTCACCTAGATCCTTTTAAATTAAAAATG
AAGTTTTAAATCAATCTAAAGTATATATGAGTAAACTTGGTCTGACAGTTACCAATGCTTAATCAGTGAG
GCACCTATCTCAGCGATCTGTCTATTTCGTTCATCCATAGTTGCCTGACTCCCCGTCGTGTAGATAACTA
CGATACGGGAGGGCTTACCATCTGGCCCCAGTGCTGCAATGATACCGCGAGACCCACGCTCACCGGCTCC
AGATTTATCAGCAATAAACCAGCCAGCCGGAAGGGCCGAGCGCAGAAGTGGTCCTGCAACTTTATCCGCC
TCCATCCAGTCTATTAATTGTTGCCGGGAAGCTAGAGTAAGTAGTTCGCCAGTTAATAGTTTGCGCAACG
TTGTTGCCATTGCTACAGGCATCGTGGTGTCACGCTCGTCGTTTGGTATGGCTTCATTCAGCTCCGGTTC
CCAACGATCAAGGCGAGTTACATGATCCCCCATGTTGTGCAAAAAAGCGGTTAGCTCCTTCGGTCCTCCG
ATCGTTGTCAGAAGTAAGTTGGCCGCAGTGTTATCACTCATGGTTATGGCAGCACTGCATAATTCTCTTA
CTGTCATGCCATCCGTAAGATGCTTTTCTGTGACTGGTGAGTACTCAACCAAGTCATTCTGAGAATAGTG
TATGCGGCGACCGAGTTGCTCTTGCCCGGCGTCAATACGGGATAATACCGCGCCACATAGCAGAACTTTA
AAAGTGCTCATCATTGGAAAACGTTCTTCGGGGCGAAAACTCTCAAGGATCTTACCGCTGTTGAGATCCA
GTTCGATGTAACCCACTCGTGCACCCAACTGATCTTCAGCATCTTTTACTTTCACCAGCGTTTCTGGGTG
AGCAAAAACAGGAAGGCAAAATGCCGCAAAAAAGGGAATAAGGGCGACACGGAAATGTTGAATACTCATA
CTCTTCCTTTTTCAATATTATTGAAGCATTTATCAGGGTTATTGTCTCATGAGCGGATACATATTTGAAT
GTATTTAGAAAAATAAACAAATAGGGGTTCCGCGCACATTTCCCCGAAAAGTGC
